Addgene plasmid #139861: pLenti-X1-Neo-TOM20MTS-DDRGK1-dTM-HA
Purpose: Lentiviral expression of TOM20MTS-DDRGK1-dTM-HA
Depositing lab: Jacob Corn. Depositing organization: ETH Zurich (Swiss Federal Institute of Technology). Publication: A Genome-wide ER-phagy Screen Highlights Key Roles of Mitochondrial Metabolism and ER-Resident UFMylation. Liang JR, Lingeman E, Luong T, Ahmed S, Muhar M, Nguyen T, Olzmann JA, Corn JE. Cell. 2020 Mar 19;180(6):1160-1177.e20. doi: 10.1016/j.cell.2020.02.017. Epub 2020 Mar 10. PubMed 32160526.
Backbone
  Vector backbone: pLenti-X1-Neo
  Vector type: Lentiviral
  Selectable markers: Neomycin (select with G418)
Growth in bacteria
  Bacterial resistance: Ampicillin, 100 μg/mL
  Growth temperature: 37°C
  Growth strain: NEB Stable
  Copy number: High Copy
Gene/Insert
  Gene/Insert name: TOM20-MTS-DDRGK1-dTM
  Species: H. sapiens (human)
  Mutation: recombinant fusion of mitochondria-targeting signal from TOM20 with DDRGK1-dTM
  Entrez Gene: DDRGK1 (a.k.a. C20orf116, SEMDSH, UFBP1, dJ1187M17.3)
  Tag / fusion protein: HA (C terminal on insert)
  Cloning method: Gibson Cloning
Terms and licenses: Academic/Nonprofit Terms; Industry Terms: Not Available to Industry
How to cite: pLenti-X1-Neo-TOM20MTS-DDRGK1-dTM-HA was a gift from Jacob Corn (Addgene plasmid # 139861 ; http://n2t.net/addgene:139861 ; RRID:Addgene_139861)
