[The description below was written by a language model from this plasmid's Addgene catalogue record and pLannotate feature annotations shown in this document.]
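Description:
pLenti-X1-Neo-TOM20MTS-DDRGK1-dTM-HA is a lentiviral expression plasmid of about 10 kb built on the pLenti-X1-Neo backbone. It is propagated in E. coli through a high-copy ColE1/pUC-type origin with ampicillin selection (AmpR), and it also carries an f1 origin and an SV40 origin. The viral portion has a third-generation-style layout. An RSV promoter drives a truncated HIV-1 5' LTR, followed by the Ψ packaging signal with a gag fragment, the Rev response element for Rev-dependent nuclear export of the genomic RNA, and the cPPT/CTS. A second truncated LTR and an SV40 polyadenylation signal close the transfer cassette.

Between attB1 and attB2 Gateway recombination scars, a human EF-1α promoter drives the insert, which the record says was assembled by Gibson cloning. The insert is a recombinant fusion of the mitochondria-targeting signal of TOM20 to human DDRGK1 (also called UFBP1 or C20orf116) carrying the "dTM" modification, presumably a deletion of its transmembrane segment, with a C-terminal HA epitope tag. The automated annotation identifies the DDRGK1 coding region and a partial match to an HA tag, but does not call the short TOM20 signal separately. A WPRE downstream of the insert enhances transcript expression. A separate mouse PGK promoter drives NeoR, allowing G418 selection of transduced mammalian cells.

The stated purpose is lentiviral expression of this fusion protein. The design implies redirecting DDRGK1 to mitochondria rather than its native location. The associated study concerns ER-phagy and ER-resident UFMylation, but the record does not describe the specific experiment.
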