Features (pLannotate 1.2.2; 33 found; start..end, strand, type, name):
     26..130     +  promoter       AmpR promoter: bla
    131..991     +  CDS            AmpR: β-lactamase; bla; confers resistance to ampicillin, carbenicillin, and related antibiotics
   1162..1750    +  rep_origin     ori: high-copy-number ColE1/pMB1/pBR322/pUC origin of replication
   1933..2025    +  CDS            lacI (fragment): lac repressor; lacI; The lac repressor binds to the lac operator to inhibit transcription in E. coli. This inhibition can be relieved by adding lactose or isopropyl-β-D-thiogalactopyranoside (IPTG).
   2038..2059    +  protein_bind   CAP binding site: CAP binding activates transcription in the presence of cAMP. E. coli catabolite activator protein
   2074..2104    +  promoter       lac promoter: promoter for the E. coli lac operon
   2112..2128    +  protein_bind   lac operator: The lac repressor binds to the lac operator to inhibit transcription in E. coli. This inhibition can be relieved by adding lactose or isopropyl-β-D-thiogalactopyranoside (IPTG). lac repressor encoded by lacI
   2173..2191    +  promoter       T3 promoter: promoter for bacteriophage T3 RNA polymerase
   2219..2445    +  promoter       RSV promoter: Rous sarcoma virus enhancer/promoter
   2446..2626    +  LTR            5' LTR (truncated): truncated 5' long terminal repeat (LTR) from HIV-1
   2673..2798    +  misc_feature   HIV-1 Ψ: packaging signal of human immunodeficiency virus type 1
   2782..3145    +  CDS            HIV-1 gag (fragment): gag protein from human immunodeficiency virus 1; gag
   3291..3524    +  misc_feature   RRE: The Rev response element (RRE) of HIV-1 allows for Rev-dependent mRNA export from the nucleus to the cytoplasm.
   3901..4001    +  CDS            Rev (fragment): human immunodeficiency virus 1 (HIV-1) Rev protein; rev; enhances nuclear export of unspliced and incompletely spliced viral mRNAs
   4020..4136    +  misc_feature   cPPT/CTS: central polypurine tract and central termination sequence of HIV-1
   4170..4194    +  protein_bind   attB1: mutant version of attB; recombination site for the Gateway® BP reaction BP Clonase™
   4209..4227    +  enhancer       CMV enhancer (fragment): human cytomegalovirus immediate early enhancer
   4252..4318    +  CDS            small t antigen (fragment): SV40 (simian virus 40) small t antigen
   4325..5503    +  promoter       EF-1α promoter: strong constitutive promoter for human elongation factor EF-1α
   5520..5538    +  promoter       T7 promoter: promoter for bacteriophage T7 RNA polymerase
   5616..6557    +  CDS            DDRGK1: DDRGK_HUMAN - Also known as C20orf116 From Homo sapiens (Human).
   6585..6612    +  CDS            3xHA (fragment): three tandem HA epitope tags
   6620..6644    -  protein_bind   attB2: mutant version of attB; recombination site for the Gateway® BP reaction BP Clonase™
   6675..7263    +  misc_feature   WPRE: woodchuck hepatitis virus posttranscriptional regulatory element
   7314..7813    +  promoter       PGK promoter: mouse phosphoglycerate kinase 1 promoter
   7827..8630    +  CDS            NeoR/KanR: aminoglycoside phosphotransferase from Tn5; aph(3')-II (or nptII); confers resistance to neomycin, kanamycin, and G418 (Geneticin®)
   8704..8841    +  CDS            nef (fragment): NEF_HV1LA - Experimental evidence at protein level: Swiss-Prot protein existence level 1. Extracellular Nef protein targets CD4(+) T-lymphocytes for apoptosis by interacting with CXCR4 surface receptors. From Human immunodeficiency virus type 1 group M subtype B (isolate Lai) (HIV-1).
   8827..9007    +  LTR            5' LTR (truncated): truncated 5' long terminal repeat (LTR) from HIV-1
   9079..9200    +  polyA_signal   SV40 poly(A) signal: SV40 polyadenylation signal
   9240..9375    +  rep_origin     SV40 ori: SV40 origin of replication
   9396..9414    -  promoter       T7 promoter: promoter for bacteriophage T7 RNA polymerase
   9422..9577    +  CDS            lacZα (fragment): LacZα fragment of β-galactosidase; lacZ fragment
   9582..10010   +  rep_origin     f1 ori (sequence partly withheld): f1 bacteriophage origin of replication; arrow indicates direction of (+) strand synthesis
>Addgene plasmid #139861 | pLenti-X1-Neo-TOM20MTS-DDRGK1-dTM-HA | addgene full sequence | sequence record 275618 | Addgene NGS Result
AGGTGGCACTTTTCGGGGAAATGTGCGCGGAACCCCTATTTGTTTATTTTTCTAAATACATTCAAATATG
TATCCGCTCATGAGACAATAACCCTGATAAATGCTTCAATAATATTGAAAAAGGAAGAGTATGAGTATTC
AACATTTCCGTGTCGCCCTTATTCCCTTTTTTGCGGCATTTTGCCTTCCTGTTTTTGCTCACCCAGAAAC
GCTGGTGAAAGTAAAAGATGCTGAAGATCAGTTGGGTGCACGAGTGGGTTACATCGAACTGGATCTCAAC
AGCGGTAAGATCCTTGAGAGTTTTCGCCCCGAAGAACGTTTTCCAATGATGAGCACTTTTAAAGTTCTGC
TATGTGGCGCGGTATTATCCCGTATTGACGCCGGGCAAGAGCAACTCGGTCGCCGCATACACTATTCTCA
GAATGACTTGGTTGAGTACTCACCAGTCACAGAAAAGCATCTTACGGATGGCATGACAGTAAGAGAATTA
TGCAGTGCTGCCATAACCATGAGTGATAACACTGCGGCCAACTTACTTCTGACAACGATCGGAGGACCGA
AGGAGCTAACCGCTTTTTTGCACAACATGGGGGATCATGTAACTCGCCTTGATCGTTGGGAACCGGAGCT
GAATGAAGCCATACCAAACGACGAGCGTGACACCACGATGCCTGTAGCAATGGCAACAACGTTGCGCAAA
CTATTAACTGGCGAACTACTTACTCTAGCTTCCCGGCAACAATTAATAGACTGGATGGAGGCGGATAAAG
TTGCAGGACCACTTCTGCGCTCGGCCCTTCCGGCTGGCTGGTTTATTGCTGATAAATCTGGAGCCGGTGA
GCGTGGGTCTCGCGGTATCATTGCAGCACTGGGGCCAGATGGTAAGCCCTCCCGTATCGTAGTTATCTAC
ACGACGGGGAGTCAGGCAACTATGGATGAACGAAATAGACAGATCGCTGAGATAGGTGCCTCACTGATTA
AGCATTGGTAACTGTCAGACCAAGTTTACTCATATATACTTTAGATTGATTTAAAACTTCATTTTTAATT
TAAAAGGATCTAGGTGAAGATCCTTTTTGATAATCTCATGACCAAAATCCCTTAACGTGAGTTTTCGTTC
CACTGAGCGTCAGACCCCGTAGAAAAGATCAAAGGATCTTCTTGAGATCCTTTTTTTCTGCGCGTAATCT
GCTGCTTGCAAACAAAAAAACCACCGCTACCAGCGGTGGTTTGTTTGCCGGATCAAGAGCTACCAACTCT
TTTTCCGAAGGTAACTGGCTTCAGCAGAGCGCAGATACCAAATACTGTTCTTCTAGTGTAGCCGTAGTTA
GGCCACCACTTCAAGAACTCTGTAGCACCGCCTACATACCTCGCTCTGCTAATCCTGTTACCAGTGGCTG
CTGCCAGTGGCGATAAGTCGTGTCTTACCGGGTTGGACTCAAGACGATAGTTACCGGATAAGGCGCAGCG
GTCGGGCTGAACGGGGGGTTCGTGCACACAGCCCAGCTTGGAGCGAACGACCTACACCGAACTGAGATAC
CTACAGCGTGAGCTATGAGAAAGCGCCACGCTTCCCGAAGGGAGAAAGGCGGACAGGTATCCGGTAAGCG
GCAGGGTCGGAACAGGAGAGCGCACGAGGGAGCTTCCAGGGGGAAACGCCTGGTATCTTTATAGTCCTGT
CGGGTTTCGCCACCTCTGACTTGAGCGTCGATTTTTGTGATGCTCGTCAGGGGGGCGGAGCCTATGGAAA
AACGCCAGCAACGCGGCCTTTTTACGGTTCCTGGCCTTTTGCTGGCCTTTTGCTCACATGTTCTTTCCTG
CGTTATCCCCTGATTCTGTGGATAACCGTATTACCGCCTTTGAGTGAGCTGATACCGCTCGCCGCAGCCG
AACGACCGAGCGCAGCGAGTCAGTGAGCGAGGAAGCGGAAGAGCGCCCAATACGCAAACCGCCTCTCCCC
GCGCGTTGGCCGATTCATTAATGCAGCTGGCACGACAGGTTTCCCGACTGGAAAGCGGGCAGTGAGCGCA
ACGCAATTAATGTGAGTTAGCTCACTCATTAGGCACCCCAGGCTTTACACTTTATGCTTCCGGCTCGTAT
GTTGTGTGGAATTGTGAGCGGATAACAATTTCACACAGGAAACAGCTATGACCATGATTACGCCAAGCGC
GCAATTAACCCTCACTAAAGGGAACAAAAGCTGGAGCTGCAAGCTTAATGTAGTCTTATGCAATACTCTT
GTAGTCTTGCAACATGGTAACGATGAGTTAGCAACATGCCTTACAAGGAGAGAAAAAGCACCGTGCATGC
CGATTGGTGGAAGTAAGGTGGTACGATCGTGCCTTATTAGGAAGGCAACAGACGGGTCTGACATGGATTG
GACGAACCACTGAATTGCCGCATTGCAGAGATATTGTATTTAAGTGCCTAGCTCGATACATAAACGGGTC
TCTCTGGTTAGACCAGATCTGAGCCTGGGAGCTCTCTGGCTAACTAGGGAACCCACTGCTTAAGCCTCAA
TAAAGCTTGCCTTGAGTGCTTCAAGTAGTGTGTGCCCGTCTGTTGTGTGACTCTGGTAACTAGAGATCCC
TCAGACCCTTTTAGTCAGTGTGGAAAATCTCTAGCAGTGGCGCCCGAACAGGGACTTGAAAGCGAAAGGG
AAACCAGAGGAGCTCTCTCGACGCAGGACTCGGCTTGCTGAAGCGCGCACGGCAAGAGGCGAGGGGCGGC
GACTGGTGAGTACGCCAAAAATTTTGACTAGCGGAGGCTAGAAGGAGAGAGATGGGTGCGAGAGCGTCAG
TATTAAGCGGGGGAGAATTAGATCGCGATGGGAAAAAATTCGGTTAAGGCCAGGGGGAAAGAAAAAATAT
AAATTAAAACATATAGTATGGGCAAGCAGGGAGCTAGAACGATTCGCAGTTAATCCTGGCCTGTTAGAAA
CATCAGAAGGCTGTAGACAAATACTGGGACAGCTACAACCATCCCTTCAGACAGGATCAGAAGAACTTAG
ATCATTATATAATACAGTAGCAACCCTCTATTGTGTGCATCAAAGGATAGAGATAAAAGACACCAAGGAA
GCTTTAGACAAGATAGAGGAAGAGCAAAACAAAAGTAAGACCACCGCACAGCAAGCGGCCGCTGATCTTC
AGACCTGGAGGAGGAGATATGAGGGACAATTGGAGAAGTGAATTATATAAATATAAAGTAGTAAAAATTG
AACCATTAGGAGTAGCACCCACCAAGGCAAAGAGAAGAGTGGTGCAGAGAGAAAAAAGAGCAGTGGGAAT
AGGAGCTTTGTTCCTTGGGTTCTTGGGAGCAGCAGGAAGCACTATGGGCGCAGCGTCAATGACGCTGACG
GTACAGGCCAGACAATTATTGTCTGGTATAGTGCAGCAGCAGAACAATTTGCTGAGGGCTATTGAGGCGC
AACAGCATCTGTTGCAACTCACAGTCTGGGGCATCAAGCAGCTCCAGGCAAGAATCCTGGCTGTGGAAAG
ATACCTAAAGGATCAACAGCTCCTGGGGATTTGGGGTTGCTCTGGAAAACTCATTTGCACCACTGCTGTG
CCTTGGAATGCTAGTTGGAGTAATAAATCTCTGGAACAGATTTGGAATCACACGACCTGGATGGAGTGGG
ACAGAGAAATTAACAATTACACAAGCTTAATACACTCCTTAATTGAAGAATCGCAAAACCAGCAAGAAAA
GAATGAACAAGAATTATTGGAATTAGATAAATGGGCAAGTTTGTGGAATTGGTTTAACATAACAAATTGG
CTGTGGTATATAAAATTATTCATAATGATAGTAGGAGGCTTGGTAGGTTTAAGAATAGTTTTTGCTGTAC
TTTCTATAGTGAATAGAGTTAGGCAGGGATATTCACCATTATCGTTTCAGACCCACCTCCCAACCCCGAG
GGGACCCGACAGGCCCGAAGGAATAGAAGAAGAAGGTGGAGAGAGAGACAGAGACAGATCCATTCGATTA
GTGAACGGATCTCGACGGTATCGGTTAACTTTTAAAAGAAAAGGGGGGATTGGGGGGTACAGTGCAGGGG
AAAGAATAGTAGACATAATAGCAACAGACATACAAACTAAAGAATTACAAAAACAAATTACAAAATTCAA
AATTTTATCGTCCAGTGTGGTGGAATTCTGCAGATATCAACAAGTTTGTACAAAAAAGCAGGCTCCACCA
TGGGAACCGACATTGATTATTGACTAGGCTTTTGCAAAAAGCTTTGCAAAGATGGATAAAGTTTTAAACA
GAGAGGAATCTTTGCAGCTAATGGACCTTCTAGGTCTTGAAAGGAGTGGGAATTGGCTCCGGTGCCCGTC
AGTGGGCAGAGCGCACATCGCCCACAGTCCCCGAGAAGTTGGGGGGAGGGGTCGGCAATTGAACCGGTGC
CTAGAGAAGGTGGCGCGGGGTAAACTGGGAAAGTGATGTCGTGTACTGGCTCCGCCTTTTTCCCGAGGGT
GGGGGAGAACCGTATATAAGTGCAGTAGTCGCCGTGAACGTTCTTTTTCGCAACGGGTTTGCCGCCAGAA
CACAGGTAAGTGCCGTGTGTGGTTCCCGCGGGCCTGGCCTCTTTACGGGTTATGGCCCTTGCGTGCCTTG
AATTACTTCCACCTGGCTGCAGTACGTGATTCTTGATCCCGAGCTTCGGGTTGGAAGTGGGTGGGAGAGT
TCGAGGCCTTGCGCTTAAGGAGCCCCTTCGCCTCGTGCTTGAGTTGAGGCCTGGCCTGGGCGCTGGGGCC
GCCGCGTGCGAATCTGGTGGCACCTTCGCGCCTGTCTCGCTGCTTTCGATAAGTCTCTAGCCATTTAAAA
TTTTTGATGACCTGCTGCGACGCTTTTTTTCTGGCAAGATAGTCTTGTAAATGCGGGCCAAGATCTGCAC
ACTGGTATTTCGGTTTTTGGGGCCGCGGGCGGCGACGGGGCCCGTGCGTCCCAGCGCACATGTTCGGCGA
GGCGGGGCCTGCGAGCGCGGCCACCGAGAATCGGACGGGGGTAGTCTCAAGCTGGCCGGCCTGCTCTGGT
GCCTGGCCTCGCGCCGCCGTGTATCGCCCCGCCCTGGGCGGCAAGGCTGGCCCGGTCGGCACCAGTTGCG
TGAGCGGAAAGATGGCCGCTTCCCGGCCCTGCTGCAGGGAGCTCAAAATGGAGGACGCGGCGCTCGGGAG
AGCGGGCGGGTGAGTCACCCACACAAAGGAAAAGGGCCTTTCCGTCCTCAGCCGTCGCTTCATGTGACTC
CACGGAGTACCGGGCGCCGTCCAGGCACCTCGATTAGTTCTCGAGCTTTTGGAGTACGTCGTCTTTAGGT
TGGGGGGAGGGGTTTTATGCGATGGAGTTTCCCCACACTGAGTGGGTGGAGACTGAAGTTAGGCCAGCTT
GGCACTTGATGTAATTCTCCTTGGAATTTGCCCTTTTTGAGTTTGGATCTTGGTTCATTCTCAAGCCTCA
GACAGTGGTTCAAAGTTTTTTTCTTCCATTTCAGGTGTCGTGAGGAATTAGCTTGGTACTAATACGACTC
ACTATAGGGAGACCCAAGCTGGCTAGGTAAGCTTGGTACCGAGCTCGGATCCATGGTGGGTCGGAACAGC
GCCATCGCCGCCGGTGTATGCGGGGCCCTTTTCATTGGGTACTGCATCTACTTCGACCGCAAAAGACGAA
GTGGTGGATCTGGAGGTTCTGGTGGAGCGGCATCAGCCGGCCAAGAGCCACTGCACAATGAGGAGCTGGC
AGGAGCAGGCCGGGTGGCCCAGCCTGGGCCCCTGGAGCCTGAGGAGCCGAGAGCTGGAGGCAGGCCTCGG
CGCCGGAGGGACCTGGGCAGCCGCCTACAGGCCCAGCGTCGAGCCCAGCGGGTGGCCTGGGCAGAAGCAG
ATGAGAACGAGGAGGAAGCTGTCATCCTAGCCCAGGAGGAGGAAGGTGTCGAGAAGCCAGCGGAAACTCA
CCTGTCGGGGAAAATTGGAGCTAAGAAACTGCGGAAGCTGGAGGAGAAACAAGCGCGAAAGGCCCAGCGT
GAGGCAGAGGAGGCTGAACGTGAGGAGCGGAAACGACTCGAGTCCCAGCGCGAAGCTGAGTGGAAGAAGG
AGGAGGAGCGGCTTCGCCTGGAGGAGGAGCAGAAGGAGGAGGAGGAGAGGAAGGCCCGCGAGGAGCAGGC
CCAGCGGGAGCATGAGGAGTACCTGAAACTGAAGGAGGCCTTTGTGGTGGAGGAGGAAGGCGTAGGAGAG
ACCATGACTGAGGAACAGTCCCAGAGCTTCCTGACAGAGTTCATCAACTACATCAAGCAGTCCAAGGTTG
TGCTCTTGGAAGACCTGGCTTCCCAGGTGGGCCTACGCACTCAGGACACCATAAATCGCATCCAGGACCT
GCTGGCTGAGGGGACTATAACAGGTGTGATTGACGACCGGGGCAAGTTCATCTACATAACCCCAGAGGAA
CTGGCCGCCGTGGCCAACTTCATCCGACAGCGGGGCCGGGTGTCCATCGCCGAGCTTGCCCAAGCCAGCA
ACTCCCTCATCGCCTGGGGCCGGGAGTCCCCTGCCCAAGCCCCAGCCGGTGGATCTGGAGGTTCTGGTGG
AATGTACCCATACGATGTTCCAGATTACGCTTGATCTAGACCCAGCTTTCTTGTACAAAGTGGTTGATAT
CCAGCACAGTGGCGGCCGCTCGACAATCAACCTCTGGATTACAAAATTTGTGAAAGATTGACTGGTATTC
TTAACTATGTTGCTCCTTTTACGCTATGTGGATACGCTGCTTTAATGCCTTTGTATCATGCTATTGCTTC
CCGTATGGCTTTCATTTTCTCCTCCTTGTATAAATCCTGGTTGCTGTCTCTTTATGAGGAGTTGTGGCCC
GTTGTCAGGCAACGTGGCGTGGTGTGCACTGTGTTTGCTGACGCAACCCCCACTGGTTGGGGCATTGCCA
CCACCTGTCAGCTCCTTTCCGGGACTTTCGCTTTCCCCCTCCCTATTGCCACGGCGGAACTCATCGCCGC
CTGCCTTGCCCGCTGCTGGACAGGGGCTCGGCTGTTGGGCACTGACAATTCCGTGGTGTTGTCGGGGAAG
CTGACGTCCTTTCCATGGCTGCTCGCCTGTGTTGCCACCTGGATTCTGCGCGGGACGTCCTTCTGCTACG
TCCCTTCGGCCCTCAATCCAGCGGACCTTCCTTCCCGCGGCCTGCTGCCGGCTCTGCGGCCTCTTCCGCG
TCTTCGCCTTCGCCCTCAGACGAGTCGGATCTCCCTTTGGGCCGCCTCCCCGCCTGGACCTGCAGGATTC
TGCAGATATCCGGACTAGTGATCTAATTCTACCGGGTAGGGGAGGCGCTTTTCCCAAGGCAGTCTGGAGC
ATGCGCTTTAGCAGCCCCGCTGGGCACTTGGCGCTACACAAGTGGCCTCTGGCCTCGCACACATTCCACA
TCCACCGGTAGGCGCCAACCGGCTCCGTTCTTTGGTGGCCCCTTCGCGCCACCTTCTACTCCTCCCCTAG
TCAGGAAGTTCCCCCCCGCCCCGCAGCTCGCGTCGTGCAGGACGTGACAAATGGAAGTAGCACGTCTCAC
TAGTCTCGTGCAGATGGACAGCACCGCTGAGCAATGGAAGCGGGTAGGCCTTTGGGGCAGCGGCCAATAG
CAGCTTTGCTCCTTCGCTTTCTGGGCTCAGAGGCTGGGAAGGGGTGGGTCCGGGGGCGGGCTCAGGGGCG
GGCTCAGGGGCGGGGCGGGCGCCCGAAGGTCCTCCGGAGGCCCGGCATTCTGCACGCTTCAAAAGCGCAC
GTCTGCCGCGCTGTTCTCCTCTTCCTCATCTCCGGGCCTTTCGACCTGCAGCCAATATGGGATCGGCCAT
TGAACAAGATGGATTGCACGCAGGTTCTCCGGCCGCTTGGGTGGAGAGGCTATTCGGCTATGACTGGGCA
CAACAGACAATCGGCTGCTCTGATGCCGCCGTGTTCCGGCTGTCAGCGCAGGGGCGCCCGGTTCTTTTTG
TCAAGACCGACCTGTCCGGTGCCCTGAATGAACTGCAGGACGAGGCAGCGCGGCTATCGTGGCTGGCCAC
GACGGGCGTTCCTTGCGCAGCTGTGCTCGACGTTGTCACTGAAGCGGGAAGGGACTGGCTGCTATTGGGC
GAAGTGCCGGGGCAGGATCTCCTGTCATCTCACCTTGCTCCTGCCGAGAAAGTATCCATCATGGCTGATG
CAATGCGGCGGCTGCATACGCTTGATCCGGCTACCTGCCCATTCGACCACCAAGCGAAACATCGCATCGA
GCGAGCACGTACTCGGATGGAAGCCGGTCTTGTCGATCAGGATGATCTGGACGAAGAGCATCAGGGGCTC
GCGCCAGCCGAACTGTTCGCCAGGCTCAAGGCGCGCATGCCCGACGGCGAGGATCTCGTCGTGACCCATG
GCGATGCCTGCTTGCCGAATATCATGGTGGAAAATGGCCGCTTTTCTGGATTCATCGACTGTGGCCGGCT
GGGTGTGGCGGACCGCTATCAGGACATAGCGTTGGCTACCCGTGATATTGCTGAAGAGCTTGGCGGCGAA
TGGGCTGACCGCTTCCTCGTGCTTTACGGTATCGCCGCTCCCGATTCGCAGCGCATCGCCTTCTATCGCC
TTCTTGACGAGTTCTTCTGAACGCGTCGCCCGCCCCACGACCCGCAGCGCCCGACCGAAAGGAGCGCACG
ACCCCATGCATCTCGAGGGCCCGGTACCTTTAAGACCAATGACTTACAAGGCAGCTGTAGATCTTAGCCA
CTTTTTAAAAGAAAAGGGGGGACTGGAAGGGCTAGCTCACTCCCAACGAAGACAAGATCTGCTTTTTGCT
TGTACTGGGTCTCTCTGGTTAGACCAGATCTGAGCCTGGGAGCTCTCTGGCTAACTAGGGAACCCACTGC
TTAAGCCTCAATAAAGCTTGCCTTGAGTGCTTCAAGTAGTGTGTGCCCGTCTGTTGTGTGACTCTGGTAA
CTAGAGATCCCTCAGACCCTTTTAGTCAGTGTGGAAAATCTCTAGCAGTAGTAGTTCATGTCATCTTATT
ATTCAGTATTTATAACTTGCAAAGAAATGAATATCAGAGAGTGAGAGGAACTTGTTTATTGCAGCTTATA
ATGGTTACAAATAAAGCAATAGCATCACAAATTTCACAAATAAAGCATTTTTTTCACTGCATTCTAGTTG
TGGTTTGTCCAAACTCATCAATGTATCTTATCATGTCTGGCTCTAGCTATCCCGCCCCTAACTCCGCCCA
TCCCGCCCCTAACTCCGCCCAGTTCCGCCCATTCTCCGCCCCATGGCTGACTAATTTTTTTTATTTATGC
AGAGGCCGAGGCCGCCTCGGCCTCTGAGCTATTCCAGAAGTAGTGAGGAGGCTTTTTTGGAGGCCTAGGG
ACGTACCCAATTCGCCCTATAGTGAGTCGTATTACGCGCGCTCACTGGCCGTCGTTTTACAACGTCGTGA
CTGGGAAAACCCTGGCGTTACCCAACTTAATCGCCTTGCAGCACATCCCCCTTTCGCCAGCTGGCGTAAT
AGCGAAGAGGCCCGCACCGATCGCCCTTCCCAACAGTTGCGCAGCCTGAATGGCGAATGGG
[124 nt withheld, positions 9582-9705]
C
[91 nt withheld, positions 9707-9797]
A
[49 nt withheld, positions 9799-9847]
CCTTTGACGTTGGAGTCCACGTTCTTT
[37 nt withheld, positions 9875-9911]
ACCCTATCTCGGTCTATTCTTTTGATTTATAAGGGATTTTGCCGATTTCGGCCTATTGGTTAAAAAATGA
GCTGATTTAACAAAAATTTAACGCGAATTTTAACAAAATATTAACGCTTACAATTT
